>Addgene plasmid #244741 | CL20_mEGFP_FOidr_189 | addgene full sequence | sequence record 488208 | Addgene NGS Result
AAAAAAAATCTAACCTCAAGTCAAGGCTTTTCTATGGAATAAGGAATGGACAGCAGGGGGCTGTTTCATA
TACTGATGACCTCTTTATAGCCAACCTTTGTTCATGGCAGCCAGCATATGGGCATATGTTGCCAAACTCT
AAACCAAATACTCATTCTGATGTTTTAAATGATTTGCCCTCCCATATGTCCTTCCGAGTGAGAGACACAA
AAAATTCCAACACACTATTGCAATGAAAATAAATTTCCTTTATTAGCCAGAAGTCAGATGCTCAAGGGGC
TTCATGATGTCCCCATAATTTTTGGCAGAGGGAAAAAGATCTGCTAGCTCGAGCAGCTGAAGCTTTATTG
AGGCTTAAGCAGTGGGTTCCCTAGTTAGCCAGAGAGCTCCCAGGCTCAGATCTGGTCTAACCAGAGAGAC
CCAGTACAGGCAAAAAGCAGATCTTGTCTTCTTTGGGAGTGAATTAGCCCTTCCAGTCCCCCCTTTTCTT
TTAAAAAGTGGCTAAGATCTACAGCTGCCTTGTAAGTCATTGGTCTTAAAGGTACCGTAATCTTATCTAG
AACCGGTTCACTGGTTCTCCTTCAGGCGACGCGCATCACGGCTGCGTTTTGCCGCCATGTTGTTCTTGCG
GCGGCGCGCCCAGTACTTATCATCAACCGTCGGCGTCGGAAGTCCCAAACATGTTAATGAGGGGGCTGGT
TGAGAGGGCAAAGCCGCATGGTTGTACATAAGTGATGTACTGCCAGCCAATCCATCTTCGGGGTGAGACC
CCCCAACCAGGCCGGCATGGCGCCCTCCCAGGGACATTGGACCAGTGAACCCTGATGCCAGCGCTCCGTG
CCCTGGTAACAATGTGTGCATGTCTCCGGCCGTGCCGACAGCATGACTACGAAGTACATGGATGGCCTCA
TCCAGATGATCTTCGATTTTGCTCTGAAGCCCATGCAGCCCCCCATCGTAAGAGGGCGATAAAGCTCCCG
GAGCGCCCGCACGCGGCCATTGGGATGTCCCGGCCAACCCCTGTGGAGACCCTACCGGAGTACTTGGTGA
AGATGAGAAGTTATTAGATGAGTGGTCTGGTGAATAGATACTAGCAAGTGCCTTTCCAAGTGCGTCACCG
CTGGAACCTGCAGTGGTACCGCGTGAACCCAGCAAAGAATCAGCACCTGAGACAGGGGGTGTATGTGACG
AAACTCCCCCGTATGTAGCGCCTGGGGCGCTGCTAAACGAGCTCGCGGATGGTAAACCCCCGTTTACCTC
AGCGCCGTGTAATTGATACCCCATGCGTTCGTGTTGGTGAAGCCCCCCGAAGGTCGAACTCGACCCGGAG
CTCCCGACTGGCCCGCTACCTGGGGGCAGAGGAAGAGGAGAAGAGCCCCCGCCTAACATCGGGCCAAATC
CGGCCTGTCCTGGAGGGCTCCACAGCTCTGCTGAAGGATGCAGGCTTCCATCCGCTACGTAGAAAGGGGC
AGGGTAAGTTGAGGAAGGAGTTTTGGCCGATGGGTAAGCTGTTGCGTCACGGCCATAATCCTCGCCTGAA
GAAGGGGGGTAGACACTACTCGGTAAGCCAGGAGGCACTTTACGCACTTTCTTAGGTTGAGTGTCTAAGG
AACCATCAGCTGCGCGACGGCGAGAGGACCCACTATAGCTAGGGTAGTATTGGGACGTCCCCTTCATTCC
TGAAGGGCTAAGTGGTCCGGGGCTGTTCAAAGCAAGTTCACCACTCAGGAACCCCGCTTGTGTCAAACCA
CCTACTCCCGCATCACGGCCGAAAGAGGCATACGCGCCGCGCTCACCGCTCTTTCCGCCCAAACCCGGAC
CAAGAAAAGTACTAGAACTCAAGGAACTGTGGCTTTCGGTGAAGTGAGTACCTTCTGAAAACGTGCGGCT
TGGATCGAAGGATGAAGAGCTTTGATCACCAGACCCCCATGATCCGCTGCTTGGACGGTCTTCAAGGCCC
GACCCCCCAAACTGGGCCCCTGCAAGAGAGGCCGGGCGCCCCTTGCCATTGGTTACGGGCAAAGGGAACA
TCATAGAGAAATCAAGTAAATCACTAAGCTCCTTGTCAGTACCAACTGGGGCCATGCGCTGAGGTTGGTT
CATCCGGGAAGCGGCCGCACTTCCCCCGGAGCCTCCGCTTCCGCCCTTGTACAGCTCGTCCATGCCGAGA
GTGATCCCGGCGGCGGTCACGAACTCCAGCAGGACCATGTGATCGCGCTTCTCGTTGGGGTCTTTGCTCA
GCTTGGACTGGGTGCTCAGGTAGTGGTTGTCGGGCAGCAGCACGGGGCCGTCGCCGATGGGGGTGTTCTG
CTGGTAGTGGTCGGCGAGCTGCACGCTGCCGTCCTCGATGTTGTGGCGGATCTTGAAGTTCACCTTGATG
CCGTTCTTCTGCTTGTCGGCCATGATATAGACGTTGTGGCTGTTGTAGTTGTACTCCAGCTTGTGCCCCA
GGATGTTGCCGTCCTCCTTGAAGTCGATGCCCTTCAGCTCGATGCGGTTCACCAGGGTGTCGCCCTCGAA
CTTCACCTCGGCGCGGGTCTTGTAGTTGCCGTCGTCCTTGAAGAAGATGGTGCGCTCCTGGACGTAGCCT
TCGGGCATGGCGGACTTGAAGAAGTCGTGCTGCTTCATGTGGTCGGGGTAGCGGCTGAAGCACTGCACGC
CGTAGGTCAGGGTGGTCACGAGGGTGGGCCAGGGCACGGGCAGCTTGCCGGTGGTGCAGATGAACTTCAG
GGTCAGCTTGCCGTAGGTGGCATCGCCCTCGCCCTCGCCGGACACGCTGAACTTGTGGCCGTTTACGTCG
CCGTCCAGCTCGACCAGGATGGGCACCACCCCGGTGAACAGCTCCTCGCCCTTGCTCACCATGGTGGCGA
CCGGTGGATCCCGGGCCCGCGGTACCGTCGACTGCAGAATTCGGTTCACTAAACGAGCCCGGTTCACTAA
ACGAGCTCTGCTTATATAGACCTCCCACCGTACACGCCTACCGCCCATTTGCGTCAATGGGGCGGAGTTG
TTACGACATTTTGGAAAGTCCCGTTGATTTTGGTGCCAAAACAAACTCCCATTGACGTCAATGGGGTGGA
GACTTGGAAATCCCCGTGAGTCAAACCGCTATCCACGCCCATTGATGTACTGCCAAAACCGCATCACCAT
GGTAATAGCGATGACTAATACGTAGATGTACTGCCAAGTAGGAAAGTCCCATAAGGTCATGTACTGGGCA
TAATGCCAGGCGGGCCATTTACCGTCATTGACGTCAATAGGGGGCGTACTTGGCATATGATACACTTGAT
GTACTGCCAAGTGGGCAGTTTACCGTAAATACTCCACCCATTGACGTCAATGGAAAGTCCCTATTGGCGT
TACTATGGGAACATACGTCATTATTGACGTCAATGGGCGGGGGTCGTTGGGCGGTCAGCCAGGCGGGCCA
TTTACCGTAAGTTATGTAACGCGGAACTCCATATATGGGCTATGAACTAATGACCCCGTAATTGATTACT
ATTAATAACTAGCACGCGTTCGAAGCTTGAGCTCGGTCCCCTCGGGGTTGGGAGGTGGGTCTGAAACGAT
AATGGTGAATATCCCTGCCTAACTCTATTCACTATAGAAAGTACAGCAAAAACTATTCTTAAACCTACCA
AGCCTCCTACTATCATTATGAATAATTTTATATACCACAGCCAATTTGTTATGTTAAACCAATTCCACAA
ACTTGCCCATTTATCTAATTCCAATAATTCTTGTTCATTCTTTTCTTGCTGGTTTTGCGATTCTTCAATT
AAGGAGTGTATTAAGCTTGTGTAATTGTTAATTTCTCTGTCCCACTCCATCCAGGTCGTGTGATTCCAAA
TCTGTTCCAGAGATTTATTACTCCAACTAGCATTCCAAGGCACAGCAGTGGTGCAAATGAGTTTTCCAGA
GCAACCCCAAATCCCCAGGAGCTGTTGATCCTTTAGGTATCTTTCCACAGCCAGGATTCTTGCCTGGAGC
TGCTTGATGCCCCAGACTGTGAGTTGCAACAGATGCTGTTGCGCCTCAATAGCCCTCAGCAAATTGTTCT
GCTGCTGCACTATACCAGACAATAATTGTCTGGCCTGTACCGTCAGCGTCATTGACGCTGCGCCCATAGT
GCTTCCTGCTGCTCCCAAGAACCCAAGGAACAAAGCTCCTATTCCCACTGCTCTTTTTTCTCTCTGCACC
ACTCTTCTCTTTGCCTTGGTGGGTGCTACTCCTAATGGTTCAATTTTTACTACTTTATATTTATATAATT
CACTTCTCCAATTGTCCCTCATATCTCCTCCTTATGGTGTTTTACTAAACTTTTCCATGTTCTAATCCTC
ATCCTGTCTACTTGCCACACAATCATCACCTGCCATCTGTTTTCCATAATCCCTAATGATCTTTGCTTTT
CTTCTTGGCACTACTTTTATGTCACTATTATCTTGTATTACTACTGCCCCTTCACCTTTCCAGAGGAGCT
TTGCTGGTCCTTTCCAAAGTGGATTTCTGCTGTCCCTGTAATAAACCCGAAAATTTTGAATTTTTGTAAT
TTGTTTTTGTAATTCTTTAGTTTGTATGTCTGTTGCTATTATGTCTACTATTCTTTCCCCTGCACTGTAC
CCCCCAATCCCCCCTTTTCTTTTAAAATTGTGGATGAATACTGCCATTTGTACTGCTGTCTTAAGATGTT
CAGCCTGATCTCTTACCTGTCCTATAATTTTCTTTAATTCTTTATTCATAGATTCTACTACTCCTTGACT
TTGGGGATTGTAGGGAATTTCCAGGTCTGAAGATCCTGCTGCTTGCTGTGCTTTTTTCTTACTTTTGTTT
TGCTCTTCCTCTATCTTGTCTAAAGCTTCCTTGGTGTCTTTTATCTCTATCCTTTGATGCACACAATAGA
GGGTTGCTACTGTATTATATAATGATCTAAGTTCTTCTGATCCTGTCTGAAGGGATGGTTGTAGCTGTCC
CAGTATTTGTCTACAGCCTTCTGATGTTTCTAACAGGCCAGTATTAACTGCGAATCGTTCTAGCTCCCTG
CTTGCCCATACTATATGTTTTAATTTATATTTTTTCTTTCCCCCTGGCCTTAACCGAATTTTTTCCCATC
GCGATCTAATTCTCCCCCGCTTAATACTGACGCTCTCGCACCCATCTCTCTCCTTCTAGCCTCCGCTAGT
CAAAATTTTTGGCGTACTCACCAGTCGCCGCCCCTCGCCTCTTGCCGTGCGCGCTTCAGCAAGCCGAGTC
CTGCGTCGAGAGAGCTCCTCTGGTTTCCCTTTCGCTTTCAAGTCCCTGTTCGGGCGCCACTGCTAGAGAT
TTTCCACACTGACTAAAAGGGTCTGAGGGATCTCTAGTTACCAGAGTCACACAACAGACGGGCACACACT
ACTTGAAGCACTCAAGGCAAGCTTTATTGAGGCTTAAGCAGTGGGTTCCCTAGTTAGCCAGAGAGCTCCC
AGGCTCAGATCTGGTCTAACCAGAGAGACCCAGTACAGGCAAAAAGCAGCTGCTTATATGCAGGATCTGA
GGGCTCGCCACTCCCCAGTCCCGCCCAGGCCACGCCTCCCATGGTAATAGCGATGACTAATACGTAGATG
TACTGCCAAGTAGGAAAGTCCCATAAGGTCATGTACTGGGCATAATGCCAGGCGGGCCATTTACCGTCAT
TGACGTCAATAGGGGGCGTACTTGGCATATGATACACTTGATGTACTGCCAAGTGGGCAGTTTACCGTAA
ATACTCCACCCATTGACGTCAATGGAAAGTCCCTATTGGCGTTACTATGGGAACATACGTCATTATTGAC
GTCAATGGGCGGGGGTCGTTGGGCGGTCAGCCAGGCGGGCCATTTACCGTAAGTTATGTAACGCGGAACT
CCATATATGGGCTATGAACTAATGACCCCGTAATTGATTACTATTAATAACTAGTCAATAATCAATGTCG
ACCCAGGTGGCACTTTTCGGGGAAATGTGCGCGGAACCCCTATTTGTTTATTTTTCTAAATACATTCAAA
TATGTATCCGCTCATGAGACAATAACCCTGATAAATGCTTCAATAATATTGAAAAAGGAAGAGTATGAGT
ATTCAACATTTCCGTGTCGCCCTTATTCCCTTTTTTGCGGCATTTTGCCTTCCTGTTTTTGCTCACCCAG
AAACGCTGGTGAAAGTAAAAGATGCTGAAGATCAGTTGGGTGCACGAGTGGGTTACATCGAACTGGATCT
CAACAGCGGTAAGATCCTTGAGAGTTTTCGCCCCGAAGAACGTTTTCCAATGATGAGCACTTTTAAAGTT
CTGCTATGTGGCGCGGTATTATCCCGTATTGACGCCGGGCAAGAGCAACTCGGTCGCCGCATACACTATT
CTCAGAATGACTTGGTTGAGTACTCACCAGTCACAGAAAAGCATCTTACGGATGGCATGACAGTAAGAGA
ATTATGCAGTGCTGCCATAACCATGAGTGATAACACTGCGGCCAACTTACTTCTGACAACGATCGGAGGA
CCGAAGGAGCTAACCGCTTTTTTGCACAACATGGGGGATCATGTAACTCGCCTTGATCGTTGGGAACCGG
AGCTGAATGAAGCCATACCAAACGACGAGCGTGACACCACGATGCCTGTAGCAATGGCAACAACGTTGCG
CAAACTATTAACTGGCGAACTACTTACTCTAGCTTCCCGGCAACAATTAATAGACTGGATGGAGGCGGAT
AAAGTTGCAGGACCACTTCTGCGCTCGGCCCTTCCGGCTGGCTGGTTTATTGCTGATAAATCTGGAGCCG
GTGAGCGTGGGTCTCGCGGTATCATTGCAGCACTGGGGCCAGATGGTAAGCCCTCCCGTATCGTAGTTAT
CTACACGACGGGGAGTCAGGCAACTATGGATGAACGAAATAGACAGATCGCTGAGATAGGTGCCTCACTG
ATTAAGCATTGGTAACTGTCAGACCAAGTTTACTCATATATACTTTAGATTGATTTAAAACTTCATTTTT
AATTTAAAAGGATCTAGGTGAAGATCCTTTTTGATAATCTCATGACCAAAATCCCTTAACGTGAGTTTTC
GTTCCACTGAGCGTCAGACCCCGTAGAAAAGATCAAAGGATCTTCTTGAGATCCTTTTTTTCTGCGCGTA
ATCTGCTGCTTGCAAACAAAAAAACCACCGCTACCAGCGGTGGTTTGTTTGCCGGATCAAGAGCTACCAA
CTCTTTTTCCGAAGGTAACTGGCTTCAGCAGAGCGCAGATACCAAATACTGTTCTTCTAGTGTAGCCGTA
GTTAGGCCACCACTTCAAGAACTCTGTAGCACCGCCTACATACCTCGCTCTGCTAATCCTGTTACCAGTG
GCTGCTGCCAGTGGCGATAAGTCGTGTCTTACCGGGTTGGACTCAAGACGATAGTTACCGGATAAGGCGC
AGCGGTCGGGCTGAACGGGGGGTTCGTGCACACAGCCCAGCTTGGAGCGAACGACCTACACCGAACTGAG
ATACCTACAGCGTGAGCTATGAGAAAGCGCCACGCTTCCCGAAGGGAGAAAGGCGGACAGGTATCCGGTA
AGCGGCAGGGTCGGAACAGGAGAGCGCACGAGGGAGCTTCCAGGGGGAAACGCCTGGTATCTTTATAGTC
CTGTCGGGTTTCGCCACCTCTGACTTGAGCGTCGATTTTTGTGATGCTCGTCAGGGGGGCGGAGCCTATG
GAAAAACGCCAGCAACGCGGCCTTTTTACGGTTCCTGGCCTTTTGCTGGCCTTTTGCTCACATGTTCTTT
CCTGCGTTATCCCCTGATTCTGTGGATAACCGTATTACCGCCTTTGAGTGAGCTGATACCGCTCGCCGCA
GCCGAACGACCGAGCGCAGCGAGTCAGTGAGCGAGGAAGCGGAAGAGCGCCCAATACGCAAACCGCCTCT
CCCCGCGCGTTGGCCGATTCATTAATGCAGCGGATCCAGACATGATAAGATACATTGATGAGTTTGGACA
AACCACAACTAGAATGCAGTGAAAAAAATGCTTTATTTGTGAAATTTGTGATGCTATTGCTTTATTTGTA
ACCATTATAAGCTGCAATAAACAAGTTAGCTTTTTGCAAAAGCCTAGGCCTCCAAAAAAGCCTCCTCACT
ACTTCTGGAATAGCTCAGAGGCCGAGGCGGCCTCGGCCTCTGCATAAATAAAAAAAATTAGTCAGCCATG
GGGCGGAGAATGGGCGGAACTGGGCGGAGTTAGGGGCGGGATGGGCGGAGTTAGGGGCGGGACTATGGTT
GCTGACTAATTGAGATGCGGATCCGCTGGCACGACAGGTTTCCCGACTGGAAAGCGGGCAGTGAGCGCAA
CGCAATTAATGTGAGTTAGCTCACTCATTAGGCACCCCAGGCTTTACACTTTATGCTTCCGGCTCGTATG
TTGTGTGGAATTGTGAGCGGATAACAATTTCACACAGGAAACAGCTATGACCATGATTACGCCAAGCTTG
GGCTGCAGGTCGAGGGATCTCCATAAGAGAAGAGGGACAGCTATGACTGGGAGTAGTCAGGAGAGGAGGA
AAAATCTGGCTAGTAAAACATGTAAGGAAAATTTTAGGGATGTTAAAGAAAAAAATAACACAAAACAAAA
TAT
Features (pLannotate 1.2.2; 30 found; start..end, strand, type, name):
    199..254     -  polyA_signal   β-globin poly(A) signal: rabbit β-globin polyadenylation signal (Gil and Proudfoot, 1987)
    340..475     -  LTR            3' LTR (ΔU3) (fragment): self-inactivating 3' long terminal repeat (LTR) from HIV-1
    477..545     -  CDS            nef (fragment): NEF_HV1Z2 - Experimental evidence at protein level: Swiss-Prot protein existence level 1. Extracellular Nef protein targets CD4(+) T-lymphocytes for apoptosis by interacting with CXCR4 surface receptors. From Human immunodeficiency virus type 1 group M subtype D (isolate Z2/CDC-Z34) (HIV-1).
    571..654     -  CDS            HLF (fragment): HLF_HUMAN - Experimental evidence at protein level: Swiss-Prot protein existence level 1. From Homo sapiens (Human).
    682..2103    -  CDS            TCF3 (fragment): TFE2_HUMAN - Also known as BHLHB21, E2A, ITF1. Experimental evidence at protein level: Swiss-Prot protein existence level 1. Transcriptional regulator involved in the initiation of neuronal differentiation and mesenchymal to epithelial transition. Heterodimers between TCF3 and tissue-specific basic helix-loop-helix (bHLH) proteins play major roles in determining tissue-specific cell fate during embryogenesis, like muscle or early B-cell differentiation. Together with TCF15, required for the mesenchymal to epithelial transition. Dimers bind DNA on E-box motifs: 5'-CANNTG-3' (By similarity). Bin
   2146..2862    -  CDS            mEGFP: mEGFP is a basic (constitutively fluorescent) green fluorescent protein published in 2002, derived from Aequorea victoria. It has moderate acid sensitivity.
   2876..2913    -  misc_feature   MCS (fragment): multiple cloning site
   2912..2928    -  promoter       tight TRE promoter (fragment): Tet-responsive promoter PTight, consisting of seven tet operator sequences followed by the minimal CMV promoter
   2944..3147    -  promoter       CMV promoter: human cytomegalovirus (CMV) immediate early promoter
   3148..3451    -  enhancer       CMV enhancer: human cytomegalovirus immediate early enhancer
   3519..3535    -  misc_feature   MCS (fragment): multiple cloning site
   3535..3560    -  CDS            Rev (fragment): human immunodeficiency virus 1 (HIV-1) Rev protein; rev; enhances nuclear export of unspliced and incompletely spliced viral mRNAs
   3937..4170    -  misc_feature   RRE: The Rev response element (RRE) of HIV-1 allows for Rev-dependent mRNA export from the nucleus to the cytoplasm.
   4304..4387    -  CDS            vif (fragment): VIF_HV1BR - Experimental evidence at protein level: Swiss-Prot protein existence level 1. Counteracts the innate antiviral activity of host APOBEC3F and APOBEC3G. Forms a complex with host APOBEC3F and APOBEC3G thus preventing the entry of these lethally hypermutating enzymes into progeny virions. Recruits an active E3 ubiquitin ligase complex composed of elongin BC, CUL5, and RBX2 to induce polyubiquitination of APOBEC3G and APOBEC3F. In turn, they are directed to the 26S proteasome for degradation. Vif interaction with APOBEC3G also blocks its cytidine deaminase activity in a proteasome-inde
   4530..4647    -  misc_feature   cPPT/CTS: central polypurine tract and central termination sequence of HIV-1
   4796..5155    -  CDS            HIV-1 gag (fragment): gag protein from human immunodeficiency virus 1; gag
   5139..5264    -  misc_feature   HIV-1 Ψ: packaging signal of human immunodeficiency virus type 1
   5311..5568    -  LTR            5' LTR (truncated): truncated 5' long terminal repeat (LTR) from HIV-1
   5570..5949    -  enhancer       CMV enhancer: human cytomegalovirus immediate early enhancer
   5980..6084    +  promoter       AmpR promoter: bla
   6085..6945    +  CDS            AmpR: β-lactamase; bla; confers resistance to ampicillin, carbenicillin, and related antibiotics
   7116..7704    +  rep_origin     ori: high-copy-number ColE1/pMB1/pBR322/pUC origin of replication
   7887..7941    +  CDS            lacI (fragment): lac repressor; lacI; The lac repressor binds to the lac operator to inhibit transcription in E. coli. This inhibition can be relieved by adding lactose or isopropyl-β-D-thiogalactopyranoside (IPTG).
   7943..8077    -  polyA_signal   SV40 poly(A) signal: SV40 polyadenylation signal
   8097..8232    -  rep_origin     SV40 ori: SV40 origin of replication
   8256..8278    -  promoter       SV40 promoter (fragment): SV40 enhancer and early promoter
   8285..8324    +  CDS            lacI (fragment): lac repressor; lacI; The lac repressor binds to the lac operator to inhibit transcription in E. coli. This inhibition can be relieved by adding lactose or isopropyl-β-D-thiogalactopyranoside (IPTG).
   8337..8358    +  protein_bind   CAP binding site: CAP binding activates transcription in the presence of cAMP. E. coli catabolite activator protein
   8373..8403    +  promoter       lac promoter: promoter for the E. coli lac operon
   8411..8427    +  protein_bind   lac operator: The lac repressor binds to the lac operator to inhibit transcription in E. coli. This inhibition can be relieved by adding lactose or isopropyl-β-D-thiogalactopyranoside (IPTG). lac repressor encoded by lacI
