[The description below was written by a language model from this plasmid's Addgene catalogue record and pLannotate feature annotations shown in this document.]
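Description:
CL20_mEGFP_FOidr_189 is a mammalian expression plasmid built on the CL20 backbone. The catalogue lists it only as mammalian expression, but the feature table shows the architecture of an HIV-1-derived, self-inactivating lentiviral transfer vector. A CMV enhancer is fused to a truncated 5' LTR, followed by the Ψ packaging signal with a gag fragment, the cPPT/CTS, the Rev response element and, at the far end, a ΔU3 3' LTR fragment followed by a rabbit β-globin polyadenylation signal. Together these elements would allow Tat-independent transcription of the vector genome, Rev-dependent nuclear export, packaging into particles and integration with inactivated LTR promoter activity. Short vif, rev and nef matches appear to be residual viral sequence rather than functional genes. In bacteria the plasmid is maintained through a high-copy ColE1/pUC-type origin and β-lactamase (ampicillin resistance). An SV40 origin and poly(A) signal and lac promoter/operator remnants also lie in the backbone.

The payload is an internal cassette in which the CMV immediate-early enhancer and promoter drive monomeric EGFP fused to the N terminus of FOidr_189. This insert is an unmutated intrinsically disordered region taken from the human oncogenic fusion protein TCF3-HLF; the depositor comment indicates residues 1–511. Consistent with that, the annotation shows a long TCF3 (E2A) fragment followed by a short HLF fragment downstream of mEGFP. A very short match to a Tet-responsive promoter near the CMV promoter probably reflects shared minimal CMV sequence rather than inducible control. No mammalian selection marker is annotated. The construct is intended for expressing the fluorescently tagged IDR in mammalian cells, and the associated study concerns protein condensate formation and its links to RNA biology.
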