Addgene plasmid #244741: CL20_mEGFP_FOidr_189
Purpose: Express mEGFP-tagged intrinsically disordered protein (IDR), FOidr_189, derived from human fusion protein TCF3_HLF
Depositing lab: Richard Kriwacki. Depositing organization: St. Jude Children's Research Hospital. Publication: Proteome-wide computational analyses reveal links between protein condensate formation and RNA biology. Maiti S, Tripathi S, Baggett DW, Phillips AH, Park CG, Wang J, Wahiduzzaman, Freyaldenhoven WT, Kinger S, Pioso BJ, Bollinger JC, Somjee R, Lang B, Babu MM, Kriwacki RW. Sci Adv. 2025 Dec 5;11(49):eady1420. doi: 10.1126/sciadv.ady1420. Epub 2025 Dec 3. PubMed 41337585.
Backbone
  Vector backbone: CL20
  Vector type: Mammalian Expression
Growth in bacteria
  Bacterial resistance: Ampicillin, 100 μg/mL
  Growth temperature: 37°C
  Growth strain: NEB Stable
  Copy number: High Copy
Gene/Insert
  Gene/Insert name: FOidr_189
  Species: H. sapiens (human)
  Mutation: Unmutated
  Tag / fusion protein: monomeric EGFP (N terminal on insert)
  Cloning method: Restriction Enzyme; 5′ cloning site Unknown (unknown if destroyed)
Terms and licenses: Academic/Nonprofit Terms; Industry Terms: Not Available to Industry
Depositor comments: TCF3_HLF_1_511
How to cite: CL20_mEGFP_FOidr_189 was a gift from Richard Kriwacki (Addgene plasmid # 244741 ; http://n2t.net/addgene:244741 ; RRID:Addgene_244741)
